>Addgene plasmid #46105 | pAC-15-LexABD-G4MD-QFAD | depositor full sequence | sequence record 66365 | pAC-15-LexABD-G4MD-QFAD sequence 9449 bps
GACGAAAGGGCCTCGTGATACGCCTATTTTTATAGGTTAATGTCATGATAATAATGGTTTCTTAGACGTC
AGGTGGCACTTTTCGGGGAAATGTGCGCGGAACCCCTATTTGTTTATTTTTCTAAATACATTCAAATATG
TATCCGCTCATGAGACAATAACCCTGATAAATGCTTCAATAATATTGAAAAAGGAAGAGTATGAGTATTC
AACATTTCCGTGTCGCCCTTATTCCCTTTTTTGCGGCATTTTGCCTTCCTGTTTTTGCTCACCCAGAAAC
GCTGGTGAAAGTAAAAGATGCTGAAGATCAGTTGGGTGCACGAGTGGGTTACATCGAACTGGATCTCAAC
AGCGGTAAGATCCTTGAGAGTTTTCGCCCCGAAGAACGTTTTCCAATGATGAGCACTTTTAAAGTTCTGC
TATGTGGCGCGGTATTATCCCGTATTGACGCCGGGCAAGAGCAACTCGGTCGCCGCATACACTATTCTCA
GAATGACTTGGTTGAGTACTCACCAGTCACAGAAAAGCATCTTACGGATGGCATGACAGTAAGAGAATTA
TGCAGTGCTGCCATAACCATGAGTGATAACACTGCGGCCAACTTACTTCTGACAACGATCGGAGGACCGA
AGGAGCTAACCGCTTTTTTGCACAACATGGGGGATCATGTAACTCGCCTTGATCGTTGGGAACCGGAGCT
GAATGAAGCCATACCAAACGACGAGCGTGACACCACGATGCCTGTAGCAATGGCAACAACGTTGCGCAAA
CTATTAACTGGCGAACTACTTACTCTAGCTTCCCGGCAACAATTAATAGACTGGATGGAGGCGGATAAAG
TTGCAGGACCACTTCTGCGCTCGGCCCTTCCGGCTGGCTGGTTTATTGCTGATAAATCTGGAGCCGGTGA
GCGTGGGTCTCGCGGTATCATTGCAGCACTGGGGCCAGATGGTAAGCCCTCCCGTATCGTAGTTATCTAC
ACGACGGGGAGTCAGGCAACTATGGATGAACGAAATAGACAGATCGCTGAGATAGGTGCCTCACTGATTA
AGCATTGGTAACTGTCAGACCAAGTTTACTCATATATACTTTAGATTGATTTAAAACTTCATTTTTAATT
TAAAAGGATCTAGGTGAAGATCCTTTTTGATAATCTCATGACCAAAATCCCTTAACGTGAGTTTTCGTTC
CACTGAGCGTCAGACCCCGTAGAAAAGATCAAAGGATCTTCTTGAGATCCTTTTTTTCTGCGCGTAATCT
GCTGCTTGCAAACAAAAAAACCACCGCTACCAGCGGTGGTTTGTTTGCCGGATCAAGAGCTACCAACTCT
TTTTCCGAAGGTAACTGGCTTCAGCAGAGCGCAGATACCAAATACTGTCCTTCTAGTGTAGCCGTAGTTA
GGCCACCACTTCAAGAACTCTGTAGCACCGCCTACATACCTCGCTCTGCTAATCCTGTTACCAGTGGCTG
CTGCCAGTGGCGATAAGTCGTGTCTTACCGGGTTGGACTCAAGACGATAGTTACCGGATAAGGCGCAGCG
GTCGGGCTGAACGGGGGGTTCGTGCACACAGCCCAGCTTGGAGCGAACGACCTACACCGAACTGAGATAC
CTACAGCGTGAGCTATGAGAAAGCGCCACGCTTCCCGAAGGGAGAAAGGCGGACAGGTATCCGGTAAGCG
GCAGGGTCGGAACAGGAGAGCGCACGAGGGAGCTTCCAGGGGGAAACGCCTGGTATCTTTATAGTCCTGT
CGGGTTTCGCCACCTCTGACTTGAGCGTCGATTTTTGTGATGCTCGTCAGGGGGGCGGAGCCTATGGAAA
AACGCCAGCAACGCGGCCTTTTTACGGTTCCTGGCCTTTTGCTGGCCTTTTGCTCACATGTTCTTTCCTG
CGTTATCCCCTGATTCTGTGGATAACCGTATTACCGCCTTTGAGTGAGCTGATACCGCTCGCCGCAGCCG
AACGACCGAGCGCAGCGAGTCAGTGAGCGAGGAAGCGGAAGAGCGCCCAATACGCAAACCGCCTCTCCCC
GCGCGTTGGCCGATTCATTAATGCAGCTGGCACGACAGGTTTCCCGACTGGAAAGCGGGCAGTGAGCGCA
ACGCAATTAATGTGAGTTAGCTCACTCATTAGGCACCCCAGGCTTTACACTTTATGCTTCCGGCTCGTAT
GTTGTGTGGAATTGTGAGCGGATAACAATTTCACACAGGAAACAGCTATGACCATGATTACGAATTCTAT
ATTCTAAAAACACAAATGATACTTCTAAAAAAAAATCATGAATGGCATCAACTCTGAATCAAATCTTTGC
AGATGCACCTACTTCTCATTTCCACTGTCACATCATTTTTCCAGATCTCGCTGCCTGTTATGTGGCCCAC
AAACCAAGACACGTTTTATGGCCATTAAAGCTGGCTGATCGTCGCCAAACACCAAATACATAATGAATAT
GTACACATTCGAGAAAGAAGCGATCAAAGAAGCGTCTTCGGGCGGAGTAGGAGAATGCGGAGGAGAAGGA
GAACGAGCTGATCTAGTATCTCTCCACAATCCAATGCCAACTGACCAACTGGCCATATTCGGAGCAATTT
GAAGCCAATTTCCATCGCCTGGCGATCGCTCCATTCTTGGCTATATGTTTTTCACCGTTACCCGGGGCCA
TTTTCAAAGACTCGTCGGCAAGATAAGATTGTGTCACTCGCTGTCTCTCTTCATTTGTCGAAGAATGCTG
AGGAATTTCGCGATGACGTCGGCGAGTATTTTGAAGAATGAGAATAATTTGTATTTATACGAAAATCAGT
TAGTGGAATTTTCTACAAAAACATGTTATCTATAGATAATTTTGTTGCAAAATATGTTGACTATGACAAA
GATTGTATGTATATACCTTTAATGTATTCTCATTTTCTTATGTATTTATAATGGCAATGATGATACTGAT
GATATTTTAAGATGATGCCAGACCAAAAGGCTTGAATTTCTGCGTCTTTTGCCGAACGCAGTGCATGTGC
AATTGTTGTTTTTTGGAATATTCAATTTTCGGACTGTCCGCTTTGATTTCAGTTTCTTGGCTTATTCAAA
AAGCAAAGTAAAGCCAAAAAAGCGAGATGGCAATACCAAATGCGGCAAAACGGTAGTGGAAGGAAAGGGG
TGCGGGGCAGCGGAAGGAAGGGTGGGGCGGGGCGTGGCGGGGTCTGTGGCTGGGCGCGACGTCACCGACG
TTGGAGCCACTCCTTTGACCATGTGTGCGTGTGTGTATTATTCGTGTCTCGCCACTCGCCGGTTGTTTTT
TTCTTTTTATGCTGCGCTCTCTCTAGCGCCATCTCGCTTACGCATGCTCAACGCACCGCATGTTGCCGTT
TCCTTTTATGCGTCATTTTGGCTCGAAATAGGCAATTATTTAAACAAAGATTAGTCAACGAAAACGCTAA
AATAAATAAGTCTACAATATGGTTACTTATTGCCATGTGTGTGCAGCCAACGATAGCAACAAAAGCAACA
ACACAGGTGGCTTTCCCTCTTTCACTTTTTGTTTGCAAGCCGCGTGCGAGCAAGACGGCACGACCGGCAA
ACGCAATTACGCTGACAAAGAGCAGACGAAGTTTTGGCGAAAAACATCAAGGCGCCTGATACGAATGCAT
TTGCAATAACAATTGCGATATTTAATATTGTTTATGAAGCTGTTTGACTTCAAAACACACAAAAAAAAAA
ATAAAACAAATTATTTGAAAGAGAATTAGGAATCGGACGCTTATCGTTAGGGTAACAACAAGAAATGCTT
ACTGAGTCACAGCCTCTGGAAAACTGCCGCAAGCCAGAGAGAGAGAGAAAAAGAGGGAGAGCAGCTTAGA
CCGCATGTGCTTGTGTGTGAGGCGTCTCTCTCTTCGTCTCTGTTGCGCAAACGCATAGACTGCACTGAAA
AAATCGATTACCTATTTTTTATGAATGAATATTTGCACTATTACTATTCAAAACTATTAAGATAGCAATC
ACATTCAATAGCCAAATACTATACCACCTGAGCGATGCAACGAAATGATCAATTTGAGCAAAAATGCTGC
ATATTTAGGACGGCATCATTATAGAAATGCTTCTTGCTGTGTACTTTTCTCTCGTCTGGCAGCTGTTTCG
CCGTTATTGTTAAAACCGGCTTAAGTTAGGTGTGTTTTCTACGACTAGCTAGTGAATGCCCTACTAGAAG
ATGTGTGTTGCACAAAATGTCCCTGGAATAACCAATTTGAAGTGCAGATAGCAGTAAACGTAAGCTAATA
TGAATATTATTTAACTGTAATGTTTTAATATCGCTGGACATTACTAATAAACCCACTATAAACACATGTA
CATATGTATGTTTTGGCATACAATGAGTAGTTGGGGAAAAAATGTGTAAAAGCACCGTGACCATCACAGC
ATAAAGATAACCAGCTGAAGTATCGAATATGAGTAACCCCCAAATTGAATCACATGCCGCAACTGATAGG
ACCCATGGAAGTACACTCTTCATGGCGATATACAAGACACACACAAGCACGAACACCCAGTTGCGGAGGA
AATTCTCCGTAAATGAAAACCCAATCGGCGAACAATTCATACCCATATATGGTAAAAGTTTTGAACGCGA
CTTGAGAGCGGAGAGCATTGCGGCTGATAAGGTTTTAGCGCTAAGCGGGCTTTATAAAACGGGCTGCGGG
ACCAGTTTTCATATCACTACCGTTTGAGTTCTTGTGCTGTGTGGATACTCCTCCCGACACAAAGCCGCTC
CATCAGCCAGCAGTCGTCTAATCCAGAGACCCCGGATCGAATTCCAAAATGCCACCCAAGAAGAAGCGAA
AAGTAGAAGATCCAATGAAGGCTCTCACGGCCCGACAACAGGAAGTTTTTGATTTGATACGGGATCATAT
ATCCCAAACGGGTATGCCTCCGACCCGCGCAGAGATAGCACAGCGACTGGGCTTTCGATCGCCTAACGCC
GCGGAGGAGCACTTGAAGGCACTGGCCCGCAAGGGTGTCATTGAAATCGTGTCCGGTGCGAGCCGCGGAA
TCCGGCTGTTGCAGGAGGAGGAAGAGGGCCTGCCACTGGTGGGACGCGTGGCCGCTGGCGAGCCGCTGCT
GGCCCAGCAACACATAGAGGGACACTATCAGGTGGACCCCTCCTTGTTTAAGCCAAATGCTGATTTCCTG
TTGCGGGTGTCGGGAATGTCCATGAAGGACATCGGTATTATGGATGGTGACCTCCTCGCCGTCCATAAGA
CACAGGATGTCAGGAACGGCCAGGTAGTCGTTGCCAGGATAGACGATGAGGTCACTGTGAAACGTCTCAA
GAAGCAAGGCAATAAGGTCGAGCTGCTGCCGGAGAATAGCGAGTTCAAGCCGATCGTGGTGGATCTGCGA
CAGCAGTCCTTTACTATCGAGGGCTTGGCCGTGGGTGTGATCCGCAACGGAGATTGGCTGGGATCCATCG
ACAGTGCGGCCCACCACGACAACAGCACCATTCCACTGGACTTCATGCCTCGTGACGCACTGCATGGATT
TGACTGGAGCGAGGAGGATGATATGAGCGACGGACTCCCATTCCTGAAGACCGACCCCAATAACAATGGT
TTCTTTGGCGACGGCAGCCTGCTGTGTATCCTGCGAAGTATTGGTTTTAAGCCGGAAAATTACACGAACA
GTAATGTCAATCGTCTTCCCACAATGATCACCGACCGTTACACGCTGGCCAGTCGCAGTACTACAAGCCG
CCTGCTGCAAAGCTATCTTAACAACTTCCACCCCTACTGCCCCATAGTGCATAGTCCTACTCTCATGATG
CTTTACAACAATCAGATTGAGATAGCATCGAAGGACCAGTGGCAGATCCTCTTCAACTGCATTCTCGCCA
TCGGCGCTTGGTGTATTGAAGGCGAGAGCACAGATATCGACGTGTTTTACTATCAAAACGCCAAGTCGCA
CCTCACCTCGAAGGTCTTCGAAAGTGGAAGCATTATCCTCGTGACAGCCCTCCATCTGCTGAGTCGTTAT
ACCCAGTGGCGTCAGAAAACTAATACATCCTACAACTTTCATTCGTTCAGCATTCGGATGGCGATTAGCC
TGGGACTTAATCGTGACCTCCCAAGTAGCTTCAGCGATTCGTCGATCCTGGAACAGCGCCGGAGGATTTG
GTGGAGTGTGTACAGCTGGGAGATCCAGCTGTCCCTCTTGTACGGACGCAGCATTCAGCTGAGTCAGAAC
ACGATTTCCTTCCCGTCCAGCGTGGACGACGTTCAACGGACAACTACGGGCCCGACCATCTACCACGGTA
TCATTGAGACGGCCCGCTTGCTTCAAGTGTTTACGAAGATTTATGAGCTGGATAAGACAGTGACCGCGGA
GAAGAGTCCGATCTGCGCCAAGAAATGCCTGATGATCTGCAATGAGATAGAGGAGGTGAGCCGCCAGGCA
CCCAAGTTCCTGCAGATGGACATAAGCACTACGGCGCTGACTAATCTCCTCAAAGAACACCCCTGGCTGA
GTTTCACCCGCTTCGAGCTGAAGTGGAAACAGCTGAGTCTGATTATATACGTTTTGCGGGACTTTTTCAC
AAATTTTACGCAGAAGAAGTCGCAGCTTGAGCAAGATCAGAACGACCATCAGTCCTACGAGGTAAAGAGG
TGCAGCATAATGCTCTCCGACGCAGCCCAGCGCACCGTGATGTCGGTGTCGTCCTATATGGACAACCATA
ATGTGACCCCTTATTTCGCCTGGAATTGCTCCTACTATTTGTTCAACGCCGTGTTGGTCCCAATCAAGAC
TCTTCTGAGCAACTCCAAATCGAACGCCGAGAATAACGAGACAGCACAGCTCTTGCAGCAAATTAACACC
GTGTTGATGCTGTTGAAGAAACTCGCTACATTCAAGATTCAGACTTGCGAAAAGTACATCCAGGTGTTGG
AAGAGGTGTGCGCCCCATTCCTTCTTTCGCAATGCGCAATTCCCCTCCCGCACATAAGTTACAATAATTC
CAACGGCTCCGCTATCAAGAATATCGTCGGCTCCGCTACAATCGCGCAGTATCCCACGCTGCCTGAGGAA
AATGTTAACAACATATCGGTGAAGTATGTAAGTCCAGGCAGCGTCGGCCCGAGCCCTGTGCCGCTGAAAA
GCGGAGCCTCCTTCAGCGATCTGGTCAAGCTGCTCAGCAACCGCCCACCATCCCGCAACTCCCCTGTCAC
TATACCCCGATCGACCCCGTCGCATCGTAGCGTTACCCCATTCCTGGGACAACAGCAGCAACTGCAGAGT
CTGGTGCCACTTACGCGTCAGTTGGAGCTCCCTCCTACCGCCACGGCTACGGCCTCGATAATGCCGCACG
TGATGGAGCAGCCTCTCAGTACCAGCATTAACCCCGTCAACGACCGCTTCAACGGTATTCCCAACCCCAC
TCCGTATAACTCCGATGCAGCTCTCGATGCTATCACTCAGACCAACGATTATGGAAGCGTAAATACACAT
GGTATCCTCTCTACTTACCCGCCACCGGCTACGCACCTTAATGAAGCTTCCGTCGCTCTCGCTCCCGGTG
GCGCCCCCCCCCGACCGCCTCCTCCGTATGTTGACAGCACGACCAATCACCCGCCGTACCACTCGAATCT
GGTTCCAATGGCGAACTTTGGTTACTCGACCGTTGATTACGATGCCATGGTTGACGATTTGGCTAGCATT
GAATACACGGACGCTGTGGATGTCGACCCACAGTTTATGACCAATCTGGGATTCGTTCCTGGATGTAACT
TCTCCGACATTAATACATACGAACAGTGATGACGTCGGCCGCGTTAACCGATCCGTCGACCATGAAGATC
AAGATCATTGCCCCGCCAGAGCGCAAGTACTCTGTCTGGATCGGTGGCTCCATCCTGGCTTCGCTGTCCA
CCTTCCAGCAGATGTGGATCTCCAAGCAGGAGTACGACGAGTCCGGCCCCTCCATTGTGCACCGCAAGTG
CTTCTAAGAAGGATCGCTTGTCTGGGCAAGAGGATCAGGATCGGGATGGTCTTGATTCTGCTGGAGGAGG
AGGAGGAGAAGTCGAGGAAGCAGCAGCGAAAGTGCAAGTGCGAGTGGTGGAAGTTTGGAGTGCAGCACAA
CAAAATCAACAACAACACCAACTACAAGATGAAAAGAGCGGAACCACCTGCACACCATCATCACTATCAT
CATCGTTTTGGGCGCATGTTGTGTGGTTCCAGCGTATTAATATAATTAATTTATTCCACATGAGATATGA
TATGATATACTATGTATTTTTTGTTTTTTTTTTATTTGTAAACCTTTAATATAACAAGAACTACAAAAAA
TGAAAATGAGCGAAAATGCATATTCTGCCATTCCACACACACACCAACAACACCCAACACACGCACACCC
ACAAGCTTACACACACACATTCGCGGCATGACAAGGACATCAAGATAAAGAAGAACTTAAAGAAGATATT
TCCCAAAGCGCAAAAAGAACACACACACATTGCAAAACACAAACAACACACTAGCGTTTTGTACAATTCG
TCAGCAACCTTATGTATTATTTTTTAATTATGATGTAATTATAAACAAAGTGAAACAAAAATATGAAAAC
AAAAAGGAAAATCAAATCTGTCTTCTCTTTCTCCCGCTCTCCTCGCTCTCTGCTGCTAACCTCGCCCTCT
CCTCTCTCATCTTTTTGTCTGTCTCTCTTCCACATTTTTGCCGGCCGGCAAAATAATAACCCACACACAC
TCACACTTGGCTGCAGTTTCGCGTGCGATATTCACACACATTCAAGCATACAAGCATACATACATATGTA
TTTTTTTTTTATTTGTACACTTTTCTAATTGCATGCGTATCGATTGATAAGTTTACGCCTGAAAATGTTA
ATTAAAATGTGAAAATGCAACTGAAAAACTGATGAAATGAAACAACAACAAGCGAACAATTTGCTACATG
TGTATTGTCTAACAACCGTTACTGCAACGGTTGCTTCGGAAAAGGGTGAAGAGGAAGAGGGCACGAGGTC
GACCTGCAGGCATGCAAGCTTGGCACTGGCCGTCGTTTTACAACGTCGTGACTGGGAAAACCCTGGCGTT
ACCCAACTTAATCGCCTTGCAGCACATCCCCCTTTCGCCAGCTGGCGTAATAGCGAAGAGGCCCGCACCG
ATCGCCCTTCCCAACAGTTGCGCAGCCTGAATGGCGAATGGCGCCTGATGCGGTATTTTCTCCTTACGCA
TCTGTGCGGTATTTCACACCGCATATGGTGCACTCTCAGTACAATCTGCTCTGATGCCGCATAGTTAAGC
CAGCCCCGACACCCGCCAACACCCGCTGACGCGCCCTGACGGGCTTGTCTGCTCCCGGCATCCGCTTACA
GACAAGCTGTGACCGTCTCCGGGAGCTGCATGTGTCAGAGGTTTTCACCGTCATCACCGAAACGCGCGA
Features (pLannotate 1.2.2; 16 found; start..end, strand, type, name):
     96..200     +  promoter       AmpR promoter: bla
    201..1061    +  CDS            AmpR: β-lactamase; bla; confers resistance to ampicillin, carbenicillin, and related antibiotics
   1232..1820    +  rep_origin     ori: high-copy-number ColE1/pMB1/pBR322/pUC origin of replication
   2003..2095    +  CDS            lacI (fragment): lac repressor; lacI; The lac repressor binds to the lac operator to inhibit transcription in E. coli. This inhibition can be relieved by adding lactose or isopropyl-β-D-thiogalactopyranoside (IPTG).
   2108..2129    +  protein_bind   CAP binding site: CAP binding activates transcription in the presence of cAMP. E. coli catabolite activator protein
   2144..2174    +  promoter       lac promoter: promoter for the E. coli lac operon
   2182..2198    +  protein_bind   lac operator: The lac repressor binds to the lac operator to inhibit transcription in E. coli. This inhibition can be relieved by adding lactose or isopropyl-β-D-thiogalactopyranoside (IPTG). lac repressor encoded by lacI
   2277..4790    +  promoter       Ac5 promoter: Drosophila melanogaster actin 5C promoter
   4845..5450    +  CDS            lexA: LEXA_ECOLI - Also known as exrA, spr, tsl, umuA. Experimental evidence at protein level: Swiss-Prot protein existence level 1. Represses a number of genes involved in the response to DNA damage (SOS response), including recA and lexA. Binds to the 16 bp palindromic sequence 5'-CTGTATATATATACAG-3'. In the presence of single- stranded DNA, RecA interacts with LexA causing an autocatalytic cleavage which disrupts the DNA-binding part of LexA, leading to derepression of the SOS regulon and eventually DNA repair. Implicated in hydroxy radical-mediated cell death induced by hydroxyurea treatment (Pu
   5454..7295    +  CDS            GAL4 (fragment): GAL4_YEAST - Experimental evidence at protein level: Swiss-Prot protein existence level 1. This protein is a positive regulator for the gene expression of the galactose-induced genes such as GAL1, GAL2, GAL7, GAL10, and MEL1 which code for the enzymes used to convert galactose to glucose. It recognizes a 17 base pair sequence in (5'-CGGRNNRCYNYNCNCCG-3') the upstream activating sequence (UAS-G) of these genes. From Saccharomyces cerevisiae (strain ATCC 204508 / S288c) (Baker's yeast).
   7227..7796    +  CDS            qa-1f (fragment): QA1F_NEUCR - Protein predicted: Swiss-Prot protein existence level 4. Transcription activation of genes for enzymes and proteins of quinate metabolism by binding to a 16 base-pair sequence (consensus 5'- GGRTAARYRYTTAYCC-3') in front of each Qa genes. From Neurospora crassa (strain ATCC 24698 / 74-OR23-1A / CBS 708.71 / DSM 1257 / FGSC 987).
   7889..7984    +  CDS            ACT_DICVI: Experimental evidence at transcript level: Swiss-Prot protein existence level 2. Actins are highly conserved proteins that are involved in various types of cell motility and are ubiquitously expressed in all eukaryotic cells. From Dictyocaulus viviparus (Bovine lungworm).
   9028..9051    +  misc_feature   MCS (fragment): pUC18/19 multiple cloning site
   9054..9208    +  CDS            lacZα (fragment): LacZα fragment of β-galactosidase; lacZ fragment
   9214..9313    -  misc_feature   bom (fragment): basis of mobility region from pBR322
   9415..1       -  CDS            rop (fragment) (across the origin): Rop protein, which maintains plasmids at low copy number; rop
