[The description below was written by a language model from this plasmid's Addgene catalogue record and pLannotate feature annotations shown in this document.]
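Description:
pAC-15-LexABD-G4MD-QFAD is an insect cell expression plasmid built on the pPAC5C-PL backbone, in which a synthetic chimeric transcription factor is placed under the Drosophila melanogaster actin 5C (Ac5) promoter for strong constitutive expression in Drosophila cultured cells. In bacteria it is maintained through a high-copy ColE1/pUC-type origin and selected with ampicillin via the β-lactamase gene. The remaining bacterial elements annotated (lacI, lac promoter/operator, lacZα, MCS, bom and rop fragments) are remnants of the cloning vector rather than functional parts of the design. A short actin-like match downstream of the insert probably reflects actin 5C 3′ sequence carried by the backbone, although the record annotates no terminator or polyadenylation signal. The depositor sequence (9,449 nt) is slightly longer than the catalogued total size of 9,436 bp.

The roughly 3 kb insert, introduced by ligation-independent cloning, fuses three modules in frame: the E. coli LexA DNA-binding domain, the middle domain of yeast GAL4, and the activation domain of Neurospora crassa QF (qa-1f). The resulting protein should bind LexA operator sequences and drive transcription of lexAop-controlled reporters through the QF activation domain. That domain is the part of QF normally targeted by the QS repressor in the Q-system, but the record does not state whether this chimera is QS-repressible. The construct belongs to a series made during work to improve and expand Q-system binary expression reagents. It is best suited to transient transfection assays that compare the activity of domain-swapped transactivators in insect cells. No epitope tag, reporter or insect selection marker is annotated.
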