Addgene plasmid #46105: pAC-15-LexABD-G4MD-QFAD
Depositing lab: Christopher Potter. Depositing organization: Johns Hopkins University and School of Medicine. Publication: Improved and expanded Q-system reagents for genetic manipulations. Riabinina O, Luginbuhl D, Marr E, Liu S, Wu MN, Luo L, Potter CJ. Nat Methods. 2015 Jan 12. doi: 10.1038/nmeth.3250. PubMed 25581800.
Backbone
  Vector backbone: pPAC5C-PL
  Backbone size w/o insert (bp): 6445
  Total vector size (bp): 9436
  Vector type: Insect Expression
Growth in bacteria
  Bacterial resistance: Ampicillin, 100 μg/mL
  Growth temperature: 37°C
  Growth strain: DH5alpha
  Copy number: Unknown
Gene/Insert
  Gene/Insert name: LexABD-G4MD-QFAD (alt names: LexA DNA binding domain; GAL4 middle domain; QF activation domain)
  Species: Synthetic
  Insert size (bp): 2991
  Cloning method: Ligation Independent Cloning
  Sequencing primers: 5′ AC5
Terms and licenses: Academic/Nonprofit Terms; Industry Terms: Not Available to Industry
Depositor comments: Please see this additional reference https://www.ncbi.nlm.nih.gov/pubmed/20434990 for more information on the Q-system.
How to cite: pAC-15-LexABD-G4MD-QFAD was a gift from Christopher Potter (Addgene plasmid # 46105 ; http://n2t.net/addgene:46105 ; RRID:Addgene_46105)
