>Addgene plasmid #46105 | pAC-15-LexABD-G4MD-QFAD | addgene partial sequence | sequence record 68130 | AC5 5'-ACACAAAGCCGCTCCATCAG-3'
GAATTCCAAAATGCCACCCAAGAAGAAGCGAAAAGTAGAAGATCCAATGAAGGCTCTCACGGCCCGACAA
CAGGAAGTTTTTGATTTGATACGGGATCATATATCCCAAACGGGTATGCCTCCGACCCGCGCAGAGATAG
CACAGCGACTGGGCTTTCGATCGCCTAACGCCGCGGAGGAGCACTTGAAGGCACTGGCCCGCAAGGGTGT
CATTGAAATCGTGTCCGGTGCGAGCCGCGGAATCCGGCTGTTGCAGGAGGAGGAAGAGGGCCTGCCACTG
GTGGGACGCGTGGCCGCTGGCGAGCCGCTGCTGGCCCAGCAACACATAGAGGGACACTATCAGGTGGACC
CCTCCTTGTTTAAGCCAAATGCTGATTTCCTGTTGCGGGTGTCGGGAATGTCCATGAAGGACATCGGTAT
TATGGATGGTGACCTCCTCGCCGTCCATAAGACACAGGATGTCAGGAACGGCCAGGTAGTCGTTGCCAGG
ATAGACGATGAGGTCACTGTGAAACGTCTCAAGAAGCAAGGCAATAAGGTCGAGCTGCTGCCGGAGAATA
GCGAGTTCAAGCCGATCGTGGTGGATCTGCGACAGCAGTCCTTTACTATCGAGGGCTTGGCCGTGGGTGT
GATCCGCAACGGAGATTGGCTGGGATCCATCGACAGTGCGGCCCACCACGACAACAGCACCATTCCACTG
GACTTCATGCCTCGTGACGCACTGCATGGATTTGACTGGAGCGAGGAGGATGATATGAGCGACGGACTCC
CATTCCTGAAGACCGACCCCAATAACAATGGTTTCTTTGGCGACGGCAGCCTGCTGTGTATCCTGCGAAG
TATTGGTTTTAAGCCGGAAAATTACACGAACAGTAATGTCAATCGTCTTCCCACAATGATCACCGACCGT
TACACGCTGG
