>Addgene plasmid #46105 | pAC-15-LexABD-G4MD-QFAD | addgene partial sequence | sequence record 68514 | actin5c-pA-R 5'-ACATCTGCTGGAAGGTGGAC-3'
GAGTACTTGCGCTCTGGCGGGGCAATGATCTTGATCTTCATGGTCGACGGATCGGTTAACGCGGCCGACG
TCATCACTGTTCGTATGTATTAATGTCGGAGAAGTTACATCCAGGAACGAATCCCAGATTGGTCATAAAC
TGTGGGTCGACATCCACAGCGTCCGTGTATTCAATGCTAGCCAAATCGTCAACCATGGCATCGTAATCAA
CGGTCGAGTAACCAAAGTTCGCCATTGGAACCAGATTCGAGTGGTACGGCGGGTGATTGGTCGTGCTGTC
AACATACGGAGGAGGCGGTCGGGGGGGGGCGCCACCGGGAGCGAGAGCGACGGAAGCTTCATTAAGGTGC
GTAGCCGGTGGCGGGTAAGTAGAGAGGATACCATGTGTATTTACGCTTCCATAATCGTTGGTCTGAGTGA
TAGCATCGAGAGCTGCATCGGANTTATACGGAGTGGGGTTGGGAATACCGTTGAAGCGGTCGTTGACGGG
GTTAATGCTGGTACTGAGAGGCTGCTCCATCACGTGCGGCATTATCGAGGCCGTANCCGTGGCGGTAGGA
GGGAGCTCCAACTGACGCGTAAGTGGCACCAGACTCTGCAGTTGCTGCTGTTGTCCCAGGAATGGGGTAA
CGCTACGATGCGACGGGGTCGATCGGGGTATAGTGACAGGGGANTTGCGGGATGGTGGGCGGTTGCTGAN
CAGCTTGACCAGATCGCTGAA
